>Addgene plasmid #237645 | pRK5_mEGFP-NUP98-DDX10-KS-FtoG | addgene full sequence | sequence record 471720 | Addgene NGS Result
TTCGAGCTCGCCCGACATTGATTATTGACTAGTTATTAATAGTAATCAATTACGGGGTCATTAGTTCATA
GCCCATATATGGAGTTCCGCGTTACATAACTTACGGTAAATGGCCCGCCTGGCTGACCGCCCAACGACCC
CCGCCCATTGACGTCAATAATGACGTATGTTCCCATAGTAACGCCAATAGGGACTTTCCATTGACGTCAA
TGGGTGGAGTATTTACGGTAAACTGCCCACTTGGCAGTACATCAAGTGTATCATATGCCAAGTACGCCCC
CTATTGACGTCAATGACGGTAAATGGCCCGCCTGGCATTATGCCCAGTACATGACCTTATGGGACTTTCC
TACTTGGCAGTACATCTACGTATTAGTCATCGCTATTACCATGGTGATGCGGTTTTGGCAGTACATCAAT
GGGCGTGGATAGCGGTTTGACTCACGGGGATTTCCAAGTCTCCACCCCATTGACGTCAATGGGAGTTTGT
TTTGGCACCAAAATCAACGGGACTTTCCAAAATGTCGTAACAACTCCGCCCCATTGACGCAAATGGGCGG
TAGGCGTGTACGGTGGGAGGTCTATATAAGCAGAGCTCGTTTAGTGAACCGTCAGATCGCCTGGAGACGC
CATCCACGCTGTTTTGACCTCCATAGAAGACACCGGGACCGATCCAGCCTCCGCGGCCGGGAACGGTGCA
TTGGAACGCGGATTCCCCGTGCCAAGAGTGACGTAAGTACCGCCTATAGAGTCTATAGGCCCACCCCCTT
GGCTTCGTTAGAACGCGGCTACAATTAATACATAACCTTATGTATCATACACATACGATTTAGGTGACAC
TATAGAATAACATCCACTTTGCCTTTCTCTCCACAGGTGTCCACTCCCAGGTCCAACTGCACCTCGGTTC
TATCGATTGAATTCGTACCGGTCGCCACCATGGTGAGCAAGGGCGAGGAGCTGTTCACCGGGGTGGTGCC
CATCCTGGTCGAGCTGGACGGCGACGTAAACGGCCACAAGTTCAGCGTGTCCGGCGAGGGCGAGGGCGAT
GCCACCTACGGCAAGCTGACCCTGAAGTTCATCTGCACCACCGGCAAGCTGCCCGTGCCCTGGCCCACCC
TCGTGACCACCCTGACCTACGGCGTGCAGTGCTTCAGCCGCTACCCCGACCACATGAAGCAGCACGACTT
CTTCAAGTCCGCCATGCCCGAAGGCTACGTCCAGGAGCGCACCATCTTCTTCAAGGACGACGGCAACTAC
AAGACCCGCGCCGAGGTGAAGTTCGAGGGCGACACCCTGGTGAACCGCATCGAGCTGAAGGGCATCGACT
TCAAGGAGGACGGCAACATCCTGGGGCACAAGCTGGAGTACAACTACAACAGCCACAACGTCTATATCAT
GGCCGACAAGCAGAAGAACGGCATCAAGGTGAACTTCAAGATCCGCCACAACATCGAGGACGGCAGCGTG
CAGCTCGCCGACCACTACCAGCAGAACACCCCCATCGGCGACGGCCCCGTGCTGCTGCCCGACAACCACT
ACCTGAGCACCCAGTCCAAGCTGAGCAAAGACCCCAACGAGAAGCGCGATCACATGGTCCTGCTGGAGTT
CGTGACCGCCGCCGGGATCACTCTCGGCATGGACGAGCTGTACAAGACCGGCGGCATGTTTAACAAATCA
TTTGGAACACCCTTTGGGGGTGGCACAGGTGGCTTTGGCACAACTTCAACATTTGGACAGAATACTGGCT
TTGGCACTACTAGTGGAGGGGCATTTGGAACATCTGCATTTGGTTCTAGCAACAATACTGGAGGCCTCTT
TGGAAATTCACAGACTAAACCAGGAGGATTGTTTGGAACCAGTTCATTTAGCCAGCCAGCTACCTCCACA
AGCACTGGCTTTGGGTTTGGTACGTCAACAGGAACAGCAAATACCTTGTTTGGAACTGCAAGCACAGGGA
CCAGTCTCTTCTCATCCCAAAACAATGCCTTTGCACAAAATAAACCAACTGGCTTTGGCAATTTTGGAAC
CAGTACTAGCAGTGGAGGACTCTTTGGAACCACAAATACCACCTCTAATCCTTTTGGCAGCACATCTGGC
TCCCTCTTTGGGCCAAGTAGTTTTACAGCTGCTCCTACTGGGACTACTATTAAATTTAACCCTCCAACTG
GTACAGATACTATGGTCAAAGCTGGAGTTAGCACTAACATAAGTACCAAGCACCAGTGTATTACTGCTAT
GAAAGAATATGAAAGCAAGTCACTAGAGGAACTTCGTTTAGAGGATTATCAGGCTAACAGGAAGGGCCCA
CAGAACCAGGTGGGAGCAGGTACCACAACTGGCTTGTTTGGGTCTTCTCCAGCCACTTCCAGCGCAACAG
GACTCTTCAGCTCCTCCACCACTAATTCAGGCTTTGCATATGGTCAGAACAAAACTGCCTTTGGAACTAG
TACAACTGGATTTGGAACAAATCCAGGTGGTCTCTTTGGCCAACAGAATCAGCAGACTACCAGCCTCTTC
AGCAAACCATTTGGCCAGGCTACAACCACCCAGAACACTGGCTTTTCCTTTGGTAATACCAGCACCATAG
GACAGCCAAGCACCAACACCATGGGATTATTTGGAGTAACCCAAGCCTCACAGCCTGGAGGTCTTTTTGG
GACAGCTACAAACACCAGCACTGGGACAGCATTTGGAACAGGAACAGGTCTCTTTGGGCAGACCAATACT
GGATTTGGTGCTGTTGGTTCGACCCTGTTTGGCAATAACAAGCTTACTACATTTGGAAGCAGCACAACCA
GTGCACCTTCATTTGGTACAACCAGTGGCGGGCTCTTTGGTTTTGGCACAAATACCAGTGGGAATAGTAT
TTTTGGAAGTAAACCAGCACCTGGGACTCTTGGAACTGGGCTTGGTGCAGGATTTGGAACAGCTCTTGGT
GCTGGACAGGCATCTTTGTTTGGGAACAACCAACCTAAGATTGGAGGGCCTCTTGGTACAGGAGCCTTTG
GGGCCCCTGGATTTAATACTACGACAGCCACTTTGGGCTTTGGAGCCCCCCAGGCCCCAGTAGTTCTTGA
TGAAGCAGATAGAATCTTGGATATGGGCTTTGCTGATACCATGAATGCTGTTATTGAAAATCTCCCCAAG
AAACGTCAGACTTTACTTTTCTCAGCAACACAAACTAAATCTGTAAAGGACCTTGCACGCTTGAGTTTGA
AAAACCCTGAGTATGTCTGGGTTCATGAAAAAGCAAAATATAGCACCCCTGCCACTTTGGAACAGAACTA
CATAGTCTGTGAGCTGCAGCAAAAAATAAGTGTGCTGTATTCCTTTTTGAGAAGCCATCTGAAGAAGAAG
AGCATTGTATTTTTTTCCAGTTGCAAAGAGGTCCAGTATCTGTACCGAGTGTTTTGCCGGCTACGTCCTG
GTGTTTCTATCCTTGCACTCCATGGTCGACAGCAGCAAATGAGAAGAATGGAAGTCTATAATGAGTTTGT
CCGTAAGAGAGCTGCAGTACTCTTTGCTACTGATATTGCAGCCAGGGGTCTGGATTTCCCGGCCGTGAAT
TGGGTTCTTCAGTTTGATTGTCCTGAGGATGCCAACACATATATTCACAGAGCAGGTAGAACTGCCAGGT
ACAAAGAGGATGGTGAAGCTTTGCTAATTTTGCTACCCTCAGAAAAAGCTATGGTGCAGCAGCTTCTTCA
GAAGAAAGTACCTGTGAAGGAAATCAAAATCAATCCAGAAAAACTTATAGATGTCCAGAAAAAATTGGAA
TCTATTTTAGCTCAAGATCAAGATTTAAAAGAAAGAGCTCAAAGGTGTTTCGTCTCCTATGTACGATCTG
TATATCTGATGAAGGATAAAGAAGTATTTGATGTGAGCAAGTTACCTATACCTGAATATGCCCTGTCTCT
TGGTCTTGCTGTGGCACCACGCGTAAGATTTCTTCAGAAAATGCAGAAACAACCCACCAAAGAATTGGTA
AGGAGCCAAGCCGATAAAGTAATTGAGCCAAGGGCTCCCTCCCTCACCAATGACGAAGTGGAAGAATTTA
GAGCCTACTTCAATGAGAAAATGTCCATCCTTCAAAAAGGTGGAAAAAGACTCGAAGGGACAGAGCACAG
ACAGGATAATGATACTGGTAATGAAGAACAGGAAGAAGAAGAAGACGATGAAGAAGAAATGGAAGAGAAA
CTGGCAAAAGCAAAAGGATCTCAAGCCCCATCTCTTCCTAACACCAGTGAGGCACAGAAGATCAAGGAAG
TTCCTACACAGTTCTTGGACAGAGATGAGGAGGAAGAAGATGCTGATTTCTTGAAGGTGAAGCGGCATAA
TGTGTTTGGATTGGACCTTAAAGACGAGAAAACATTACAGAAGAAAGAACCTTCTAAATCCAGCATCAAG
AAAAAAATGACCAAAGTTGCAGAAGCAAAAAAAGTAATGAAGAGAAATTTTAAAGTGAATAAGAAGATAA
CATTTACTGATGAAGGGGAGTTGGTTCAGCAGTGGCCACAAATGCAGAAATCTGCCATCAAGGATGCTGA
GGAAGATGATGACACAGGTGGTATCAACTTACATAAAGCAAAGGAAAGACTTCAGGAAGAGGACAAATTT
GACAAAGAAGAATATAGGAAAAAAATTAAGGCAAAGCATCGGGAGAAAAGACTGAAAGAAAGGGAAGCCA
GAAGAGAAGCCAACAAGAGACAAGCAAAGGCCAAAGATGAAGAGGAAGCCTTTCTGGATTGGAGTGATGA
TGATGATGATGATGATGATGGATTTGATCCAAGCACACTCCCAGATCCAGATAAATACAGAAGCTCTGAA
GATTCAGATAGTGAAGATATGGAAAATAAAATAAGTGATACCAAGAAGAAGCAGGGGATGAAGAAGAGGA
GCAACAGTGAAGTGGAAGACGTGGGACCAACAAGTCATAACAGAAAGAAGGCCAGGTGGGACACTTTAGA
GCCTTTGGATACCGGCCTGTCTTTAGCAGAGGATGAAGAGCTGGTGTTACATCTGCTAAGAAGTCAAAGC
ATGATGATGATGAATAAGTTGGTTCTAGCGCAGGGTGGTGGTTCCTGTCTATGAACCTGCAGAAGCTTGG
CCGCCATGGCCCAACTTGTTTATTGCAGCTTATAATGGTTACAAATAAAGCAATAGCATCACAAATTTCA
CAAATAAAGCATTTTTTTCACTGCATTCTAGTTGTGGTTTGTCCAAACTCATCAATGTATCTTATCATGT
CTGGATCGGGAATTAATTCGGCGCAGCACCATGGCCTGAAATAACCTCTGAAAGAGGAACTTGGTTAGGT
ACCTTCTGAGGCGGAAAGAACCAGCTGTGGAATGTGTGTCAGTTAGGGTGTGGAAAGTCCCCAGGCTCCC
CAGCAGGCAGAAGTATGCAAAGCATGCATCTCAATTAGTCAGCAACCAGGTGTGGAAAGTCCCCAGGCTC
CCCAGCAGGCAGAAGTATGCAAAGCATGCATCTCAATTAGTCAGCAACCATAGTCCCGCCCCTAACTCCG
CCCATCCCGCCCCTAACTCCGCCCAGTTCCGCCCATTCTCCGCCCCATGGCTGACTAATTTTTTTTATTT
ATGCAGAGGCCGAGGCCGCCTCGGCCTCTGAGCTATTCCAGAAGTAGTGAGGAGGCTTTTTTGGAGGCCT
AGGCTTTTGCAAAAAGCTGTTAACAGCTTGGCACTGGCCGTCGTTTTACAACGTCGTGACTGGGAAAACC
CTGGCGTTACCCAACTTAATCGCCTTGCAGCACATCCCCCTTTCGCCAGCTGGCGTAATAGCGAAGAGGC
CCGCACCGATCGCCCTTCCCAACAGTTGCGCAGCCTGAATGGCGAATGGCGCCTGATGCGGTATTTTCTC
CTTACGCATCTGTGCGGTATTTCACACCGCATA
[142 nt withheld, positions 5914-6055]
C
[141 nt withheld, positions 6057-6197]
CCTTTGACGTTGGAGTCCACGTTCTTT
[37 nt withheld, positions 6225-6261]
ACCCTATCTCGGGCTATTCTTTTGATTTATAAGGGATTTTGCCGATTTCGGCCTATTGGTTAAAAAATGA
GCTGATTTAACAAAAATTTAACGCGAATTTTAACAAAATATTAACGTTTACAATTTTATGGTGCACTCTC
AGTACAATCTGCTCTGATGCCGCATAGTTAAGCCAGCCCCGACACCCGCCAACACCCGCTGACGCGCCCT
GACGGGCTTGTCTGCTCCCGGCATCCGCTTACAGACAAGCTGTGACCGTCTCCGGGAGCTGCATGTGTCA
GAGGTTTTCACCGTCATCACCGAAACGCGCGAGACGAAAGGGCCTCGTGATACGCCTATTTTTATAGGTT
AATGTCATGATAATAATGGTTTCTTAGACGTCAGGTGGCACTTTTCGGGGAAATGTGCGCGGAACCCCTA
TTTGTTTATTTTTCTAAATACATTCAAATATGTATCCGCTCATGAGACAATAACCCTGATAAATGCTTCA
ATAATATTGAAAAAGGAAGAGTATGAGTATTCAACATTTCCGTGTCGCCCTTATTCCCTTTTTTGCGGCA
TTTTGCCTTCCTGTTTTTGCTCACCCAGAAACGCTGGTGAAAGTAAAAGATGCTGAAGATCAGTTGGGTG
CACGAGTGGGTTACATCGAACTGGATCTCAACAGCGGTAAGATCCTTGAGAGTTTTCGCCCCGAAGAACG
TTTTCCAATGATGAGCACTTTTAAAGTTCTGCTATGTGGCGCGGTATTATCCCGTATTGACGCCGGGCAA
GAGCAACTCGGTCGCCGCATACACTATTCTCAGAATGACTTGGTTGAGTACTCACCAGTCACAGAAAAGC
ATCTTACGGATGGCATGACAGTAAGAGAATTATGCAGTGCTGCCATAACCATGAGTGATAACACTGCGGC
CAACTTACTTCTGACAACGATCGGAGGACCGAAGGAGCTAACCGCTTTTTTGCACAACATGGGGGATCAT
GTAACTCGCCTTGATCGTTGGGAACCGGAGCTGAATGAAGCCATACCAAACGACGAGCGTGACACCACGA
TGCCTGTAGCAATGGCAACAACGTTGCGCAAACTATTAACTGGCGAACTACTTACTCTAGCTTCCCGGCA
ACAATTAATAGACTGGATGGAGGCGGATAAAGTTGCAGGACCACTTCTGCGCTCGGCCCTTCCGGCTGGC
TGGTTTATTGCTGATAAATCTGGAGCCGGTGAGCGTGGGTCTCGCGGTATCATTGCAGCACTGGGGCCAG
ATGGTAAGCCCTCCCGTATCGTAGTTATCTACACGACGGGGAGTCAGGCAACTATGGATGAACGAAATAG
ACAGATCGCTGAGATAGGTGCCTCACTGATTAAGCATTGGTAACTGTCAGACCAAGTTTACTCATATATA
CTTTAGATTGATTTAAAACTTCATTTTTAATTTAAAAGGATCTAGGTGAAGATCCTTTTTGATAATCTCA
TGACCAAAATCCCTTAACGTGAGTTTTCGTTCCACTGAGCGTCAGACCCCGTAGAAAAGATCAAAGGATC
TTCTTGAGATCCTTTTTTTCTGCGCGTAATCTGCTGCTTGCAAACAAAAAAACCACCGCTACCAGCGGTG
GTTTGTTTGCCGGATCAAGAGCTACCAACTCTTTTTCCGAAGGTAACTGGCTTCAGCAGAGCGCAGATAC
CAAATACTGTTCTTCTAGTGTAGCCGTAGTTAGGCCACCACTTCAAGAACTCTGTAGCACCGCCTACATA
CCTCGCTCTGCTAATCCTGTTACCAGTGGCTGCTGCCAGTGGCGATAAGTCGTGTCTTACCGGGTTGGAC
TCAAGACGATAGTTACCGGATAAGGCGCAGCGGTCGGGCTGAACGGGGGGTTCGTGCACACAGCCCAGCT
TGGAGCGAACGACCTACACCGAACTGAGATACCTACAGCGTGAGCTATGAGAAAGCGCCACGCTTCCCGA
AGGGAGAAAGGCGGACAGGTATCCGGTAAGCGGCAGGGTCGGAACAGGAGAGCGCACGAGGGAGCTTCCA
GGGGGAAACGCCTGGTATCTTTATAGTCCTGTCGGGTTTCGCCACCTCTGACTTGAGCGTCGATTTTTGT
GATGCTCGTCAGGGGGGCGGAGCCTATGGAAAAACGCCAGCAACGCGGCCTTTTTACGGTTCCTGGCCTT
TTGCTGGCCTTTTGCTCACATGTTCTTTCCTGCGTTATCCCCTGATTCTGTGGATAACCGTATTACCGCC
TTTGAGTGAGCTGATACCGCTCGCCGCAGCCGAACGACCGAGCGCAGCGAGTCAGTGAGCGAGGAAGCGG
AAGAGCGCCCAATACGCAAACCGCCTCTCCCCGCGCGTTGGCCGATTCATTAATGCAGCTGGCACGACAG
GTTTCCCGACTGGAAAGCGGGCAGTGAGCGCAACGCAATTAATGTGAGTTAGCTCACTCATTAGGCACCC
CAGGCTTTACACTTTATGCTTCCGGCTCGTATGTTGTGTGGAATTGTGAGCGGATAACAATTTCACACAG
GAAACAGCTATGACATGATTACGAATTAA
Features (pLannotate 1.2.2; 22 found; start..end, strand, type, name):
     14..393     +  enhancer       CMV enhancer: human cytomegalovirus immediate early enhancer
    394..597     +  promoter       CMV promoter: human cytomegalovirus (CMV) immediate early promoter
    733..776     +  intron         CMV intron (fragment): modified intron A from human cytomegalovirus
    828..846     +  promoter       SP6 promoter: promoter for bacteriophage SP6 RNA polymerase
    850..887     +  CDS            IgH signal sequence (fragment): signal sequence from the mouse immunoglobulin heavy chain variable region
    940..1656    +  CDS            mEGFP: mEGFP is a basic (constitutively fluorescent) green fluorescent protein published in 2002, derived from Aequorea victoria. It has moderate acid sensitivity.
   1666..3078    +  CDS            NUP98 (fragment): NUP98_HUMAN - Also known as ADAR2. Experimental evidence at protein level: Swiss-Prot protein existence level 1. (Microbial infection) Binds HIV-1 capsid-nucleocapsid (HIV-1 CA-NC) complexes and may thereby promote the integration of the virus in the host nucleus (in vitro) (PubMed:23523133). Binding affinity to HIV-1 CA-NC complexes bearing the capsid change ASN-74-ASP is reduced (in vitro) (PubMed:23523133). From Homo sapiens (Human).
   3073..5040    +  CDS            DDX10 (fragment): DDX10_HUMAN - Experimental evidence at protein level: Swiss-Prot protein existence level 1. Putative ATP-dependent RNA helicase. From Homo sapiens (Human).
   5123..5257    +  polyA_signal   SV40 poly(A) signal: SV40 polyadenylation signal
   5326..5683    +  promoter       SV40 promoter: SV40 enhancer and early promoter
   5702..5856    +  CDS            lacZα (fragment): LacZα fragment of β-galactosidase; lacZ fragment
   5862..5913    -  misc_feature   bom (fragment): basis of mobility region from pBR322
   5932..6312    +  rep_origin     M13 ori (sequence partly withheld): M13 bacteriophage origin of replication; arrow indicates direction of (+) strand synthesis
   6388..6437    -  misc_feature   bom (fragment): basis of mobility region from pBR322
   6539..6574    -  CDS            rop (fragment): Rop protein, which maintains plasmids at low copy number; rop
   6669..6773    +  promoter       AmpR promoter: bla
   6774..7634    +  CDS            AmpR: β-lactamase; bla; confers resistance to ampicillin, carbenicillin, and related antibiotics
   7805..8393    +  rep_origin     ori: high-copy-number ColE1/pMB1/pBR322/pUC origin of replication
   8576..8668    +  CDS            lacI (fragment): lac repressor; lacI; The lac repressor binds to the lac operator to inhibit transcription in E. coli. This inhibition can be relieved by adding lactose or isopropyl-β-D-thiogalactopyranoside (IPTG).
   8681..8702    +  protein_bind   CAP binding site: CAP binding activates transcription in the presence of cAMP. E. coli catabolite activator protein
   8717..8747    +  promoter       lac promoter: promoter for the E. coli lac operon
   8755..8771    +  protein_bind   lac operator: The lac repressor binds to the lac operator to inhibit transcription in E. coli. This inhibition can be relieved by adding lactose or isopropyl-β-D-thiogalactopyranoside (IPTG). lac repressor encoded by lacI
