[The description below was written by a language model from this plasmid's Addgene catalogue record and pLannotate feature annotations shown in this document.]
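Description:
pRK5_mEGFP-NUP98-DDX10-KS-FtoG is a mammalian expression plasmid of about 8.8 kb, built on the pRK5 backbone by Gibson assembly and intended for overexpression of a fluorescently tagged fusion protein. It is propagated in E. coli as a high-copy plasmid through a ColE1/pUC-type origin and selected with ampicillin via the β-lactamase gene. The backbone also carries an M13 phage origin, an SV40 enhancer/early promoter region, and assorted remnants of older cloning vectors (lacZα, lacI, rop and bom fragments, plus the lac promoter/operator). No mammalian selection marker is annotated, which suits the plasmid to transient transfection.

The expression cassette is driven by the human cytomegalovirus immediate-early enhancer and promoter, followed by a fragment of CMV intron A, an SP6 promoter and a short annotated fragment of an IgH signal sequence, all typical of the pRK5 leader region. The open reading frame begins with monomeric EGFP, continues into a fragment of human NUP98 and then directly into a fragment of the human putative RNA helicase DDX10, and ends ahead of an SV40 polyadenylation signal. This arrangement matches a NUP98-DDX10 fusion with an N-terminal green fluorescent tag for imaging.

The "KS-FtoG" part of the name is not separately annotated. Given the associated publication on a micropeptide "killswitch" for probing condensate microenvironments, it probably denotes a killswitch peptide variant with phenylalanine-to-glycine substitutions appended after DDX10. The record does not define it or state its role, so this reading is an inference.
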