Addgene plasmid #237645: pRK5_mEGFP-NUP98-DDX10-KS-FtoG
Purpose: For overexpression of mEGFP-NUP98-DDX10-KS-FtoG
Depositing lab: Denes Hnisz. Depositing organization: Max Planck Institute for Molecular Genetics. Publication: Probing condensate microenvironments with a micropeptide killswitch. Zhang Y, Stoppelkamp I, Fernandez-Pernas P, Allram M, Charman M, Magalhaes AP, Piedavent-Salomon M, Sommer G, Sung YC, Meyer K, Grams N, Halko E, Dongre S, Meierhofer D, Malszycki M, Ilik IA, Aktas T, Kraushar ML, Vastenhouw N, Weitzman MD, Grebien F, Niskanen H, Hnisz D. Nature. 2025 Jun 4. doi: 10.1038/s41586-025-09141-5. PubMed 40468084.
Backbone
  Vector backbone: pRK5
  Vector type: Mammalian Expression
Growth in bacteria
  Bacterial resistance: Ampicillin, 100 μg/mL
  Growth temperature: 37°C
  Growth strain: DH5alpha
  Copy number: High Copy
Gene/Insert
  Cloning method: Gibson Cloning
Terms and licenses: Academic/Nonprofit Terms; Industry Terms: Not Available to Industry
How to cite: pRK5_mEGFP-NUP98-DDX10-KS-FtoG was a gift from Denes Hnisz (Addgene plasmid # 237645 ; http://n2t.net/addgene:237645 ; RRID:Addgene_237645)
